Addgene plasmid #244227: pAAV hSyn CaBLAM
Purpose: Bioluminescent reporter for calcium signaling in neurons
Depositing lab: Ute Hochgeschwender. Depositing organization: Central Michigan University. Publication: CaBLAM: a high-contrast bioluminescent Ca(2+) indicator derived from an engineered Oplophorus gracilirostris luciferase. Lambert GG, Crespo EL, Murphy J, Turner KL, Gershowitz E, Cunningham M, Boassa D, Luong S, Celinskis D, Allen JJ, Venn S, Zhu Y, Karadas M, Chen J, Marisca R, Gelnaw H, Nguyen DK, Hu J, Sprecher BN, Tree MO, Orcutt R, Heydari D, Bell AB, Torreblanca-Zanca A, Hakimi A, Czopka T, Shoham S, Nagel KI, Schoppik D, Andrade A, Lipscombe D, Moore CI, Hochgeschwender U, Shaner NC. Nat Methods. 2025 Dec 2. doi: 10.1038/s41592-025-02972-0. PubMed 41331138.
Backbone
  Vector backbone: pAAV
  Backbone size w/o insert (bp): 4618
  Total vector size (bp): 6388
  Vector type: AAV
Growth in bacteria
  Bacterial resistance: Ampicillin, 100 μg/mL
  Growth temperature: 37°C
  Growth strain: NEB Stable
  Copy number: Low Copy
Gene/Insert 1
  Gene/Insert name: mNeonGreen (alt name: mNG)
  Species: Branchiostoma lanceolatum
  Insert size (bp): 678
Gene/Insert 2
  Gene/Insert name: CaBLAM
  Species: Synthetic
  Insert size (bp): 1089
Terms and licenses: Academic/Nonprofit Terms; Industry Terms: Not Available to Industry
Depositor comments: Please visit https://doi.org/10.1101/2023.06.25.546478 for bioRxiv preprint.
How to cite: pAAV hSyn CaBLAM was a gift from Ute Hochgeschwender (Addgene plasmid # 244227 ; http://n2t.net/addgene:244227 ; RRID:Addgene_244227)
