[The description below was written by a language model from this plasmid's Addgene catalogue record and pLannotate feature annotations shown in this document.]
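Description:
pAAV hSyn CaBLAM is an adeno-associated virus transfer plasmid built on a pAAV backbone for expressing a bioluminescent calcium indicator in neurons. It is propagated in bacteria through a ColE1/pUC-type origin and selected with ampicillin via the β-lactamase gene. An f1 phage origin is also present, along with short remnants of pBR322 bom and rop sequences. The catalogue lists it as low copy and grown in a recombination-deficient stable strain, which is commonly done to protect the repeat-rich ITRs. The catalogue size (6388 bp) differs slightly from the sequenced record (6,416 nt). The 3′ AAV2 ITR is annotated in full, whereas only two short ITR fragments were detected at the 5′ end. This may reflect the difficulty of sequencing or annotating these hairpin repeats rather than a true truncation, but the record does not settle the point.

Between the ITRs, the human synapsin I promoter drives neuron-restricted expression of a continuous set of coding segments. These begin with mNeonGreen from Branchiostoma lanceolatum, followed by a luciferase portion matching the catalytic subunit of Oplophorus gracilirostris luciferase. Next come a short segment matching part of RCaMP, a calmodulin-based calcium sensor, and then a calmodulin sequence. Together these make up the synthetic CaBLAM sensor, in which a calcium-sensing module is coupled to an engineered luciferase so that light output on substrate oxidation reports calcium levels. The adjacent mNeonGreen would be positioned to act as a fluorescent tag and possible energy-transfer acceptor, though the record does not describe its role. A WPRE enhances transcript expression, and the human growth hormone polyadenylation signal terminates the cassette. The construct is intended for packaging into recombinant AAV to image calcium signalling in neurons without excitation light.
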