Features (pLannotate 1.2.2; 19 found; start..end, strand, type, name):
     54..81      +  repeat_region  AAV2 ITR (fragment): inverted terminal repeat of adeno-associated virus serotype 2 inverted
    110..137     +  repeat_region  AAV2 ITR (fragment): inverted terminal repeat of adeno-associated virus serotype 2 inverted
    217..664     +  promoter       hSyn promoter: human synapsin I promoter; confers neuron-specific expression (Kügler et al., 2003)
    678..694     +  misc_feature   MCS (fragment): pUC18/19 multiple cloning site
    743..1420    +  CDS            mNeonGreen: mNeonGreen is a basic (constitutively fluorescent) green/yellow fluorescent protein published in 2013, derived from Branchiostoma lanceolatum. It is reported to be a very rapidly-maturing monomer with moderate acid sensitivity.
   1406..1885    +  CDS            LUCI_OPLGR (fragment): Experimental evidence at protein level: Swiss-Prot protein existence level 1. Catalytic subunit of oplophorus-luciferin 2-monooxygenase. Oxidoreductase that converts coelenterazine (the oplophorus luciferin) to coelenteramide under emission of blue light with a maximum at 454 nm. Is also active with bisdeoxycoelenterazine. From Oplophorus gracilirostris (Luminous shrimp).
   1898..1963    +  CDS            RCaMP (fragment): RCaMP is a basic (constitutively fluorescent) red fluorescent protein published in 2013, derived from Entacmaea quadricolor.
   2012..2458    +  CDS            CALM_PYUSP: Experimental evidence at protein level: Swiss-Prot protein existence level 1. Calmodulin mediates the control of a large number of enzymes, ion channels and other proteins by Ca(2+). Among the enzymes to be stimulated by the calmodulin-Ca(2+) complex are a number of protein kinases and phosphatases. From Pyuridae sp. (Sea squirt).
   2562..2585    +  misc_feature   MCS (fragment): pBluescript multiple cloning site
   2585..3173    +  misc_feature   WPRE: woodchuck hepatitis virus posttranscriptional regulatory element
   3205..3681    +  polyA_signal   hGH poly(A) signal: human growth hormone polyadenylation signal
   3721..3861    +  repeat_region  AAV2 ITR: inverted terminal repeat of adeno-associated virus serotype 2 inverted
   3866..3917    -  misc_feature   bom (fragment): basis of mobility region from pBR322
   3936..4391    +  rep_origin     f1 ori (sequence partly withheld): f1 bacteriophage origin of replication; arrow indicates direction of (+) strand synthesis
   4392..4441    -  misc_feature   bom (fragment): basis of mobility region from pBR322
   4543..4578    -  CDS            rop (fragment): Rop protein, which maintains plasmids at low copy number; rop
   4673..4777    +  promoter       AmpR promoter: bla
   4778..5638    +  CDS            AmpR: β-lactamase; bla; confers resistance to ampicillin, carbenicillin, and related antibiotics
   5809..6397    +  rep_origin     ori: high-copy-number ColE1/pMB1/pBR322/pUC origin of replication
>Addgene plasmid #244227 | pAAV hSyn CaBLAM | addgene full sequence | sequence record 492108 | Addgene NGS Result
TTTTACGGTTCCTGGCCTTTTGCTGGCCTTTTGCTCACATGTCCTGCAGGCAGCTGCGCGCTCGCTCGCT
CACTGAGGCCGCCCGGGCGTCGGGCGACCTTTGGTCGCCCGGCCTCAGTGAGCGAGCGAGCGCGCAGAGA
GGGAGTGGCCAACTCCATCACTAGGGGTTCCTGCGGCCGCACGCGTGTGTCTAGACTGCAGAGGGCCCTG
CGTATGAGTGCAAGTGGGTTTTAGGACCAGGATGAGGCGGGGTGGGGGTGCCTACCTGACGACCGACCCC
GACCCACTGGACAAGCACCCAACCCCCATTCCCCAAATTGCGCATCCCCTATCAGAGAGGGGGAGGGGAA
ACAGGATGCGGCGAGGCGCGTGCGCACTGCCAGCTTCAGCACCGCGGACAGTGCCTTCGCCCCCGCCTGG
CGGCGCGCGCCACCGCCGCCTCAGCACTGAAGGCGCGCTGACGTCACTCGCCGGTCCCCCGCAAACTCCC
CTTCCCGGCCACCTTGGTCGCGTCCGCGCCGCCGCCGGCCCAGCCGGACCGCACCACGCGAGGCGCGAGA
TAGGGGGGCACGGGCGCGACCATCTGCGCTGCGGCGCCGGCGACTCAGCGCTGCCTCAGTCTGCGGTGGG
CAGCGGAGGAGTCGTGTCGTGCCTGAGAGCGCAGTCGAGAAGGTACCGGATCCTCTAGAGTCGAGCTCAC
CGGTGGCGCGCCAATATTATGCTAGCGCTACCGGTCGCCACCATGGTGAGCAAGGGCGAGGAGGATAACA
TGGCCTCTCTCCCAGCGACACATGAGTTACACATCTTTGGCTCCATCAACGGTGTGGACTTTGACATGGT
GGGTCAGGGCACCGGCAATCCAAATGATGGTTATGAGGAGTTAAACCTGAAGTCCACCAAGGGTGACCTC
CAGTTCTCCCCCTGGATTCTGGTCCCTCATATCGGGTATGGCTTCCATCAGTACCTGCCCTACCCTGACG
GGATGTCGCCTTTCCAGGCCGCCATGGTAGATGGCTCCGGATACCAAGTCCATCGCACAATGCAGTTTGA
AGATGGTGCCTCCCTTACTGTTAACTACCGCTACACCTACGAGGGAAGCCACATCAAAGGAGAGGCCCAG
GTGAAGGGGACTGGTTTCCCTGCTGACGGTCCTGTGATGACCAACTCGCTGACCGCTGCGGACTGGTGCA
GGTCGAAGAAGACTTACCCCAACGACAAAACCATCATCAGTACCTTTAAGTGGAGTTACACCACTGGAAA
TGGCAAGCGCTACCGGAGCACTGCGCGGACCACCTACACCTTTGCCAAGCCAATGGCGGCTAACTATCTG
AAGAACCAGCCGATGTACGTGTTCCGTAAGACGGAGCTCAAGCACTCCAAGACCGAGCTCAACTTCAAGG
AGTGGCAAAAGGCCTTTACCGGATTTGAAGACTTCGTTGGTGACTGGGAACAGACCGCTGCTTACAACCT
GGACCAGGTTCTGGAACAGGGTGGTGTTTCTTCTGTTCTGCAGACCCTGGCTGTTTCTGTTACCCCTATC
CAGCGTATCGTTCGTTCTGGTGAAAACGGTCTGAAGATCGACATCCATGTTATCATCCCTTACGAAGGTC
TGTCTGCTGACCAGATGGCTCATATCGAAGAAGTTTTCAAGGTTGTTTACCCTGTTGACGACCATCATTT
CAAGGTTATCATGGAATACGGTACCCTGGTTATCGACGGTGTTACCCCTAACATGCTGAACTACTTCGGT
CGTCCTTACGAAGGTATCGCTGTTTTCGACGGTAAGAAGATCACCGTTACCGGTACCCTGTGGAACGGTA
ACAAGATCATCGACGAACGTCTGATCACCCCTGAGGGTTCTATGCTGTTCCGTGTTACCATCAACTCTGC
TTCTTCTGACTCTTCTAGGCGTAAGTGGAACAAGACCGGTCATGCTGTTCGTGCTATCGGTCGTCTGTCT
TCTGGTGGATCCGGTGGTAGTGGTGGATCCGGAGGTTCTGGTGGATCCAACCTGCCTGACCAGCTGACCG
AAGAACAGATCGCTGAATTCAAGGAAGAGTTCTCTCTGTTCGATAAAGATGGAGACGGTACCATCACCAC
CAAGGAACTGGGTACCGTGATGCGTTCTCTGGGTCAGAACCCTACCGAAGCTGAACTGCAAGACATGATC
AACGAAGTTGACGCTGACGGTGACGGTACCATCGACTTCCCTGAATTCCTGACCATGATGGCTCGTAAGA
TGAAGTACAGGGACACCGAAGAGGAAATCCGTGAAGCTTTCGGCGTTTTCGACAAGGACGGTATCGGTTA
CATCTCTGCTGCTGAACTGCGTCATGTTATGACCAACCTGGGTGAAAAGCTGACCGACGAAGAAGTTGAC
GAAATGATCCGTGAAGCTGACATCGACGGTGACGGTCAGGTTAACTACGAAGAATTCGTTCAGATGATGA
CCGCTAAGTCTCCTGCTGTTACCGGTTACCGTCTGCTCGAAGAAATCTCTAACCTCGAGTAACATATGCA
CGCGTCAATTGCCGGTCATCATCACCATCACCATTGAGTTTAATTCGATATCAAGCTTATCGATAATCAA
CCTCTGGATTACAAAATTTGTGAAAGATTGACTGGTATTCTTAACTATGTTGCTCCTTTTACGCTATGTG
GATACGCTGCTTTAATGCCTTTGTATCATGCTATTGCTTCCCGTATGGCTTTCATTTTCTCCTCCTTGTA
TAAATCCTGGTTGCTGTCTCTTTATGAGGAGTTGTGGCCCGTTGTCAGGCAACGTGGCGTGGTGTGCACT
GTGTTTGCTGACGCAACCCCCACTGGTTGGGGCATTGCCACCACCTGTCAGCTCCTTTCCGGGACTTTCG
CTTTCCCCCTCCCTATTGCCACGGCGGAACTCATCGCCGCCTGCCTTGCCCGCTGCTGGACAGGGGCTCG
GCTGTTGGGCACTGACAATTCCGTGGTGTTGTCGGGGAAATCATCGTCCTTTCCTTGGCTGCTCGCCTAT
GTTGCCACCTGGATTCTGCGCGGGACGTCCTTCTGCTACGTCCCTTCGGCCCTCAATCCAGCGGACCTTC
CTTCCCGCGGCCTGCTGCCGGCTCTGCGGCCTCTTCCGCGTCTTCGCCTTCGCCCTCAGACGAGTCGGAT
CTCCCTTTGGGCCGCCTCCCCGCATCGATACCGAGCGCTGCTCGAGAGATCTACGGGTGGCATCCCTGTG
ACCCCTCCCCAGTGCCTCTCCTGGCCCTGGAAGTTGCCACTCCAGTGCCCACCAGCCTTGTCCTAATAAA
ATTAAGTTGCATCATTTTGTCTGACTAGGTGTCCTTCTATAATATTATGGGGTGGAGGGGGGTGGTATGG
AGCAAGGGGCAAGTTGGGAAGACAACCTGTAGGGCCTGCGGGGTCTATTGGGAACCAAGCTGGAGTGCAG
TGGCACAATCTTGGCTCACTGCAATCTCCGCCTCCTGGGTTCAAGCGATTCTCCTGCCTCAGCCTCCCGA
GTTGTTGGGATTCCAGGCATGCATGACCAGGCTCAGCTAATTTTTGTTTTTTTGGTAGAGACGGGGTTTC
ACCATATTGGCCAGGCTGGTCTCCAACTCCTAATCTCAGGTGATCTACCCACCTTGGCCTCCCAAATTGC
TGGGATTACAGGCGTGAACCACTGCTCCCTTCCCTGTCCTTCTGATTTTGTAGGTAACCACGTGCGGACC
GAGCGGCCGCAGGAACCCCTAGTGATGGAGTTGGCCACTCCCTCTCTGCGCGCTCGCTCGCTCACTGAGG
CCGGGCGACCAAAGGTCGCCCGACGCCCGGGCTTTGCCCGGGCGGCCTCAGTGAGCGAGCGAGCGCGCAG
CTGCCTGCAGGGGCGCCTGATGCGGTATTTTCTCCTTACGCATCTGTGCGGTATTTCACACCGCATA
[95 nt withheld, positions 3918-4012]
T
[46 nt withheld, positions 4014-4059]
C
[141 nt withheld, positions 4061-4201]
CCTTTGACGTTGGAGTCCACGTTCTTT
[37 nt withheld, positions 4229-4265]
ACTCTATCTCGGGCTATTCTTTTGATTTATAAGGGATTTTGCCGATTTCGGTCTATTGGTTAAAAAATGA
GCTGATTTAACAAAAATTTAACGCGAATTTTAACAAAATATTAACGTTTACAATTTTATGGTGCACTCTC
AGTACAATCTGCTCTGATGCCGCATAGTTAAGCCAGCCCCGACACCCGCCAACACCCGCTGACGCGCCCT
GACGGGCTTGTCTGCTCCCGGCATCCGCTTACAGACAAGCTGTGACCGTCTCCGGGAGCTGCATGTGTCA
GAGGTTTTCACCGTCATCACCGAAACGCGCGAGACGAAAGGGCCTCGTGATACGCCTATTTTTATAGGTT
AATGTCATGATAATAATGGTTTCTTAGACGTCAGGTGGCACTTTTCGGGGAAATGTGCGCGGAACCCCTA
TTTGTTTATTTTTCTAAATACATTCAAATATGTATCCGCTCATGAGACAATAACCCTGATAAATGCTTCA
ATAATATTGAAAAAGGAAGAGTATGAGTATTCAACATTTCCGTGTCGCCCTTATTCCCTTTTTTGCGGCA
TTTTGCCTTCCTGTTTTTGCTCACCCAGAAACGCTGGTGAAAGTAAAAGATGCTGAAGATCAGTTGGGTG
CACGAGTGGGTTACATCGAACTGGATCTCAACAGCGGTAAGATCCTTGAGAGTTTTCGCCCCGAAGAACG
TTTTCCAATGATGAGCACTTTTAAAGTTCTGCTATGTGGCGCGGTATTATCCCGTATTGACGCCGGGCAA
GAGCAACTCGGTCGCCGCATACACTATTCTCAGAATGACTTGGTTGAGTACTCACCAGTCACAGAAAAGC
ATCTTACGGATGGCATGACAGTAAGAGAATTATGCAGTGCTGCCATAACCATGAGTGATAACACTGCGGC
CAACTTACTTCTGACAACGATCGGAGGACCGAAGGAGCTAACCGCTTTTTTGCACAACATGGGGGATCAT
GTAACTCGCCTTGATCGTTGGGAACCGGAGCTGAATGAAGCCATACCAAACGACGAGCGTGACACCACGA
TGCCTGTAGCAATGGCAACAACGTTGCGCAAACTATTAACTGGCGAACTACTTACTCTAGCTTCCCGGCA
ACAATTAATAGACTGGATGGAGGCGGATAAAGTTGCAGGACCACTTCTGCGCTCGGCCCTTCCGGCTGGC
TGGTTTATTGCTGATAAATCTGGAGCCGGTGAGCGTGGGTCTCGCGGTATCATTGCAGCACTGGGGCCAG
ATGGTAAGCCCTCCCGTATCGTAGTTATCTACACGACGGGGAGTCAGGCAACTATGGATGAACGAAATAG
ACAGATCGCTGAGATAGGTGCCTCACTGATTAAGCATTGGTAACTGTCAGACCAAGTTTACTCATATATA
CTTTAGATTGATTTAAAACTTCATTTTTAATTTAAAAGGATCTAGGTGAAGATCCTTTTTGATAATCTCA
TGACCAAAATCCCTTAACGTGAGTTTTCGTTCCACTGAGCGTCAGACCCCGTAGAAAAGATCAAAGGATC
TTCTTGAGATCCTTTTTTTCTGCGCGTAATCTGCTGCTTGCAAACAAAAAAACCACCGCTACCAGCGGTG
GTTTGTTTGCCGGATCAAGAGCTACCAACTCTTTTTCCGAAGGTAACTGGCTTCAGCAGAGCGCAGATAC
CAAATACTGTTCTTCTAGTGTAGCCGTAGTTAGGCCACCACTTCAAGAACTCTGTAGCACCGCCTACATA
CCTCGCTCTGCTAATCCTGTTACCAGTGGCTGCTGCCAGTGGCGATAAGTCGTGTCTTACCGGGTTGGAC
TCAAGACGATAGTTACCGGATAAGGCGCAGCGGTCGGGCTGAACGGGGGGTTCGTGCACACAGCCCAGCT
TGGAGCGAACGACCTACACCGAACTGAGATACCTACAGCGTGAGCTATGAGAAAGCGCCACGCTTCCCGA
AGGGAGAAAGGCGGACAGGTATCCGGTAAGCGGCAGGGTCGGAACAGGAGAGCGCACGAGGGAGCTTCCA
GGGGGAAACGCCTGGTATCTTTATAGTCCTGTCGGGTTTCGCCACCTCTGACTTGAGCGTCGATTTTTGT
GATGCTCGTCAGGGGGGCGGAGCCTATGGAAAAACGCCAGCAACGCGGCCT
